>Addgene plasmid #91163 | pAtCas9-H840A_2 | addgene full sequence | sequence record 182401 | Addgene NGS Result
GTAGGCGGTGCTACAGAGTTCTTGAAGTGGTGGCCTAACTACGGCTACACTAGAAGGACAGTATTTGGTA
TCTGCGCTCTGCTGAAGCCAGTTACCTTCGGAAAAAGAGTTGGTAGCTCTTGATCCGGCAAACAAACCAC
CGCTGGTAGCGGTGGTTTTTTTGTTTGCAAGCAGCAGATTACGCGCAGAAAAAAAGGATCTCAAGAAGAT
CCTTTGATCTTTTCTACGGGGTCTGACGCTCAGTGGAACGAAAACTCACGTTAAGGGATTTTGGTCATGC
ATTCTAGGTACTAAAACAATTCATCCAGTAAAATATAATATTTTATTTTCTCCCAATCAGGCTTGATCCC
CAGTAAGTCAAAAAATAGCTCGACATACTGTTCTTCCCCGATATCCTCCCTGATCGACCGGACGCAGAAG
GCAATGTCATACCACTTGTCCGCCCTGCCGCTTCTCCCAAGATCAATAAAGCCACTTACTTTGCCATCTT
TCACAAAGATGTTGCTGTCTCCCAGGTCGCCGTGGGAAAAGACAAGTTCCTCTTCGGGCTTTTCCGTCTT
TAAAAAATCATACAGCTCGCGCGGATCTTTAAATGGAGTGTCTTCTTCCCAGTTTTCGCAATCCACATCG
GCCAGATCGTTATTCAGTAAGTAATCCAATTCGGCTAAGCGGCTGTCTAAGCTATTCGTATAGGGACAAT
CCGATATGTCGATGGAGTGAAAGAGCCTGATGCACTCCGCATACAGCTCGATAATCTTTTCAGGGCTTTG
TTCATCTTCATACTCTTCCGAGCAAAGGACGCCATCGGCCTCACTCATGAGCAGATTGCTCCAGCCATCA
TGCCGTTCAAAGTGCAGGACCTTTGGAACAGGCAGCTTTCCTTCCAGCCATAGCATCATGTCCTTTTCCC
GTTCCACATCATAGGTGGTCCCTTTATACCGGCTGTCCGTCATTTTTAAATATAGGTTTTCATTTTCTCC
CACCAGCTTATATACCTTAGCAGGAGACATTCCTTCCGTATCTTTTACGCAGCGGTATTTTTCGATCAGT
TTTTTCAATTCCGGTGATATTCTCATTTTAGCCATTTATTATTTCCTTCCTCTTTTCTACAGTATTTAAA
GATACCCCAAGAAGCTAATTATAACAAGACGAACTCCAATTCACTGTTCCTTGCATTCTAAAACCTTAAA
TACCAGAAAACAGCTTTTTCAAAGTTGTTTTCAAAGTTGGCGTATAACATAGTATCGACGGAGCCGATTT
TGAAACCGCGGTGATCACAGGCAGCAACGCTCTGTCATCGTTACAATCAACATGCTACCCTCCGCGAGAT
CATCCGTGTTTCAAACCCGGCAGCTTAGTTGCCGTTCTTCCGAATAGCATCGGTAACATGAGCAAAGTCT
GCCGCCTTACAACGGCTCTCCCGCTGACGCCGTCCCGGACTGATGGGCTGCCTGTATCGAGTGGTGATTT
TGTGCCGAGCTGCCGGTCGGGGAGCTGTTGGCTGGCTGGTGGCAGGATATATTGTGGTGTAAACAAATTG
ACGCTTAGACAACTTAATAACACATTGCGGACGTTTTTAATGTACTGAATTAACGCCGAATTAATTCGGG
GGATCTGGATTTTAGTACTGGATTTTGGTTTTAGGAATTAGAAATTTTATTGATAGAAGTATTTTACAAA
TACAAATACATACTAAGGGTTTCTTATATGCTCAACACATGAGCGAAACCCTATAGGAACCCTAATTCCC
TTATCTGGGAACTACTCACACATTATTATGGAGAAACTCGAGCTTGTCGATCGACTCTAGCTAGAGGATC
GATCCGAACCCCAGAGTCCCGCTCAGAAGAACTCGTCAAGAAGGCGATAGAAGGCGATGCGCTGCGAATC
GGGAGCGGCGATACCGTAAAGCACGAGGAAGCGGTCAGCCCATTCGCCGCCAAGCTCTTCAGCAATATCA
CGGGTAGCCAACGCTATGTCCTGATAGCGGTCCGCCACACCCAGCCGGCCACAGTCGATGAATCCAGAAA
AGCGGCCATTTTCCACCATGATATTCGGCAAGCAGGCATCGCCATGTGTCACGACGAGATCCTCGCCGTC
GGGCATGCGCGCCTTGAGCCTGGCGAACAGTTCGGCTGGCGCGAGCCCCTGATGCTCTTCGTCCAGATCA
TCCTGATCGACAAGACCGGCTTCCATCCGAGTACGTGCTCGCTCGATGCGATGTTTCGCTTGGTGGTCGA
ATGGGCAGGTAGCCGGATCAAGCGTATGCAGCCGCCGCATTGCATCAGCCATGATGGATACTTTCTCGGC
AGGAGCAAGGTGAGATGACAGGAGATCCTGCCCCGGCACTTCGCCCAATAGCAGCCAGTCCCTTCCCGCT
TCAGTGACAACGTCGAGCACAGCTGCGCAAGGAACGCCCGTCGTGGCCAGCCACGATAGCCGCGCTGCCT
CGTCCTGGAGTTCATTCAGGGCACCGGACAGGTCGGTCTTGACAAAAAGAACCGGGCGCCCCTGCGCTGA
CAGCCGAAACACGGCGGCATCAGAGCAGCCGATTGTCTGTTGTGCCCAGTCATAGCCGAATAGCCTCTCC
ACCCAAGCGGCCGGAGAACCTGCGTGCAATCCATCTTGTTCAATCCCCATGGTCGATCGACAGATCTGCG
AAAGCTCGAGAGAGATAGATTTGTAGAGAGAGACTGGTGATTTCAGCGTGTCCTCTCCAAATGAAATGAA
CTTCCTTATATAGAGGAAGGGTCTTGCGAAGGATAGTGGGATTGTGCGTCATCCCTTACGTCAGTGGAGA
TATCACATCAATCCACTTGCTTTGAAGACGTGGTTGGAACGTCTTCTTTTTCCACGATGCTCCTCGTGGG
TGGGGGTCCATCTTTGGGACCACTGTCGGCAGAGGCATCTTGAACGATAGCCTTTCCTTTATCGCAATGA
TGGCATTTGTAGGTGCCACCTTCCTTTTCTACTGTCCTTTTGATGAAGTGACAGATAGCTGGGCAATGGA
ATCCGAGGAGGTTTCCCGATATTACCCTTTGTTGAAAAGTCTCAATAGCCCTTTGGTCTTCTGAGACTGT
ATCTTTGATATTCTTGGAGTAGACGAGAGTGTCGTGCTCCACCATGTTCACATCAATCCACTTGCTTTGA
AGACGTGGTTGGAACGTCTTCTTTTTCCACGATGCTCCTCGTGGGTGGGGGTCCATCTTTGGGACCACTG
TCGGCAGAGGCATCTTGAACGATAGCCTTTCCTTTATCGCAATGATGGCATTTGTAGGTGCCACCTTCCT
TTTCTACTGTCCTTTTGATGAAGTGACAGATAGCTGGGCAATGGAATCCGAGGAGGTTTCCCGATATTAC
CCTTTGTTGAAAAGTCTCAATAGCCCTTTGGTCTTCTGAGACTGTATCTTTGATATTCTTGGAGTAGACG
AGAGTGTCGTGCTCCACCATGTTGGCAAGCTGCTCTAGCCAATACGCAAACCGCCTCTCCCCGCGCGTTG
GCCGATTCATTAATGCAGCTGGCACGACAGGTTTCCCGACTGGAAAGCGGGCAGTGAGCGCAACGCAATT
AATGTGAGTTAGCTCACTCATTAGGCACCCCAGGCTTTACACTTTATGCTTCCGGCTCGTATGTTGTGTG
GAATTGTGAGCGGATAACAATTTCACACAGGAAACAGCTATGACATGATTACGAATTCGAGCTCGGTACC
CGGGGATCGGCGCGCCAGATTTGCCTTTTCAATTTCAGAAAGAATGCTAACCCACAGATGGTTAGAGAGG
CTTACGCAGCAGGTATCATCAAGACGATCTACCCGAGCAATAATCTCCAGGAAATCAAATACCTTCCCAA
GAAGGTTAAAGATGCAGTCAAAAGATTCAGGACTAACTGCATCAAGAACACAGAGAAAGATATATTTCTC
AAGATCAGAAGTACTATTCCAGTATGGACGATTCAAGGCTTGCTTCACAAACCAAGGCAAGTAATAGAGA
TTGGAGTCTCTAAAAAGGTAGTTCCCACTGAATCAAAGGCCATGGAGTCAAAGATTCAAATAGAGGACCT
AACAGAACTCGCCGTAAAGACTGGCGAACAGTTCATACAGAGTCTCTTACGACTCAATGACAAGAAGAAA
ATCTTCGTCAACATGGTGGAGCACGACACACTTGTCTACTCCAAAAATATCAAAGATACAGTCTCAGAAG
ACCAAAGGGCAATTGAGACTTTTCAACAAAGGGTAATATCCGGAAACCTCCTCGGATTCCATTGCCCAGC
TATCTGTCACTTTATTGTGAAGATAGTGGAAAAGGAAGGTGGCTCCTACAAATGCCATCATTGCGATAAA
GGAAAGGCCATCGTTGAAGATGCCTCTGCCGACAGTGGTCCCAAAGATGGACCCCCACCCACGAGGAGCA
TCGTGGAAAAAGAAGACGTTCCAACCACGTCTTCAAAGCAAGTGGATTGATGTGATATCTCCACTGACGT
AAGGGATGACGCACAATCCCACTATCCTTCGCAAGACCCTTCCTCTATATAAGGAAGTTCATTTCATTTG
GAGAGAACACGGGGGACTCCTGCAGGTAGATCGCTCGTCGACATGGATAAGAAGTACTCTATCGGACTCG
ATATCGGAACTAACTCTGTGGGATGGGCTGTGATCACCGATGAGTACAAGGTGCCATCTAAGAAGTTCAA
GGTTCTCGGAAACACCGATAGGCACTCTATCAAGAAAAACCTTATCGGTGCTCTCCTCTTCGATTCTGGT
GAAACTGCTGAGGCTACCAGACTCAAGAGAACCGCTAGAAGAAGGTACACCAGAAGAAAGAACAGGATCT
GCTACCTCCAAGAGATCTTCTCTAACGAGATGGCTAAAGTGGATGATTCATTCTTCCACAGGCTCGAAGA
GTCATTCCTCGTGGAAGAAGATAAGAAGCACGAGAGGCACCCTATCTTCGGAAACATCGTTGATGAGGTG
GCATACCACGAGAAGTACCCTACTATCTACCACCTCAGAAAGAAGCTCGTTGATTCTACTGATAAGGCTG
ATCTCAGGCTCATCTACCTCGCTCTCGCTCACATGATCAAGTTCAGAGGACACTTCCTCATCGAGGGTGA
TCTCAACCCTGATAACTCTGATGTGGATAAGTTGTTCATCCAGCTCGTGCAGACCTACAACCAGCTTTTC
GAAGAGAACCCTATCAACGCTTCAGGTGTGGATGCTAAGGCTATCCTCTCTGCTAGGCTCTCTAAGTCAA
GAAGGCTTGAGAACCTCATTGCTCAGCTCCCTGGTGAGAAGAAGAACGGACTTTTCGGAAACTTGATCGC
TCTCTCTCTCGGACTCACCCCTAACTTCAAGTCTAACTTCGATCTCGCTGAGGATGCAAAGCTCCAGCTC
TCAAAGGATACCTACGATGATGATCTCGATAACCTCCTCGCTCAGATCGGAGATCAGTACGCTGATTTGT
TCCTCGCTGCTAAGAACCTCTCTGATGCTATCCTCCTCAGTGATATCCTCAGAGTGAACACCGAGATCAC
CAAGGCTCCACTCTCAGCTTCTATGATCAAGAGATACGATGAGCACCACCAGGATCTCACACTTCTCAAG
GCTCTTGTTAGACAGCAGCTCCCAGAGAAGTACAAAGAGATTTTCTTCGATCAGTCTAAGAACGGATACG
CTGGTTACATCGATGGTGGTGCATCTCAAGAAGAGTTCTACAAGTTCATCAAGCCTATCCTCGAGAAGAT
GGATGGAACCGAGGAACTCCTCGTGAAGCTCAATAGAGAGGATCTTCTCAGAAAGCAGAGGACCTTCGAT
AACGGATCTATCCCTCATCAGATCCACCTCGGAGAGTTGCACGCTATCCTTAGAAGGCAAGAGGATTTCT
ACCCATTCCTCAAGGATAACAGGGAAAAGATTGAGAAGATTCTCACCTTCAGAATCCCTTACTACGTGGG
ACCTCTCGCTAGAGGAAACTCAAGATTCGCTTGGATGACCAGAAAGTCTGAGGAAACCATCACCCCTTGG
AACTTCGAAGAGGTGGTGGATAAGGGTGCTAGTGCTCAGTCTTTCATCGAGAGGATGACCAACTTCGATA
AGAACCTTCCAAACGAGAAGGTGCTCCCTAAGCACTCTTTGCTCTACGAGTACTTCACCGTGTACAACGA
GTTGACCAAGGTTAAGTACGTGACCGAGGGAATGAGGAAGCCTGCTTTTTTGTCAGGTGAGCAAAAGAAG
GCTATCGTTGATCTCTTGTTCAAGACCAACAGAAAGGTGACCGTGAAGCAGCTCAAAGAGGATTACTTCA
AGAAAATCGAGTGCTTCGATTCAGTTGAGATTTCTGGTGTTGAGGATAGGTTCAACGCATCTCTCGGAAC
CTACCACGATCTCCTCAAGATCATTAAGGATAAGGATTTCTTGGATAACGAGGAAAACGAGGATATCTTG
GAGGATATCGTTCTTACCCTCACCCTCTTTGAAGATAGAGAGATGATTGAAGAAAGGCTCAAGACCTACG
CTCATCTCTTCGATGATAAGGTGATGAAGCAGTTGAAGAGAAGAAGATACACTGGTTGGGGAAGGCTCTC
AAGAAAGCTCATTAACGGAATCAGGGATAAGCAGTCTGGAAAGACAATCCTTGATTTCCTCAAGTCTGAT
GGATTCGCTAACAGAAACTTCATGCAGCTCATCCACGATGATTCTCTCACCTTTAAAGAGGATATCCAGA
AGGCTCAGGTTTCAGGACAGGGTGATAGTCTCCATGAGCATATCGCTAACCTCGCTGGATCTCCTGCAAT
CAAGAAGGGAATCCTCCAGACTGTGAAGGTTGTGGATGAGTTGGTGAAGGTGATGGGAAGGCATAAGCCT
GAGAACATCGTGATCGAAATGGCTAGAGAGAACCAGACCACTCAGAAGGGACAGAAGAACTCTAGGGAAA
GGATGAAGAGGATCGAGGAAGGTATCAAAGAGCTTGGATCTCAGATCCTCAAAGAGCACCCTGTTGAGAA
CACTCAGCTCCAGAATGAGAAGCTCTACCTCTACTACCTCCAGAACGGAAGGGATATGTATGTGGATCAA
GAGTTGGATATCAACAGGCTCTCTGATTACGATGTTGATGCTATCGTGCCACAGTCATTCTTGAAGGATG
ATTCTATCGATAACAAGGTGCTCACCAGGTCTGATAAGAACAGGGGTAAGAGTGATAACGTGCCAAGTGA
AGAGGTTGTGAAGAAAATGAAGAACTATTGGAGGCAGCTCCTCAACGCTAAGCTCATCACTCAGAGAAAG
TTCGATAACTTGACTAAGGCTGAGAGGGGAGGACTCTCTGAATTGGATAAGGCAGGATTCATCAAGAGGC
AGCTTGTGGAAACCAGGCAGATCACTAAGCACGTTGCACAGATCCTCGATTCTAGGATGAACACCAAGTA
CGATGAGAACGATAAGTTGATCAGGGAAGTGAAGGTTATCACCCTCAAGTCAAAGCTCGTGTCTGATTTC
AGAAAGGATTTCCAATTCTACAAGGTGAGGGAAATCAACAACTACCACCACGCTCACGATGCTTACCTTA
ACGCTGTTGTTGGAACCGCTCTCATCAAGAAGTATCCTAAGCTCGAGTCAGAGTTCGTGTACGGTGATTA
CAAGGTGTACGATGTGAGGAAGATGATCGCTAAGTCTGAGCAAGAGATCGGAAAGGCTACCGCTAAGTAT
TTCTTCTACTCTAACATCATGAATTTCTTCAAGACCGAGATTACCCTCGCTAACGGTGAGATCAGAAAGA
GGCCACTCATCGAGACAAACGGTGAAACAGGTGAGATCGTGTGGGATAAGGGAAGGGATTTCGCTACCGT
TAGAAAGGTGCTCTCTATGCCACAGGTGAACATCGTTAAGAAAACCGAGGTGCAGACCGGTGGATTCTCT
AAAGAGTCTATCCTCCCTAAGAGGAACTCTGATAAGCTCATTGCTAGGAAGAAGGATTGGGACCCTAAGA
AATACGGTGGTTTCGATTCTCCTACCGTGGCTTACTCTGTTCTCGTTGTGGCTAAGGTTGAGAAGGGAAA
GAGTAAGAAGCTCAAGTCTGTTAAGGAACTTCTCGGAATCACTATCATGGAAAGGTCATCTTTCGAGAAG
AACCCAATCGATTTCCTCGAGGCTAAGGGATACAAAGAGGTTAAGAAGGATCTCATCATCAAGCTCCCAA
AGTACTCACTCTTCGAACTCGAGAACGGTAGAAAGAGGATGCTCGCTTCTGCTGGTGAGCTTCAAAAGGG
AAACGAGCTTGCTCTCCCATCTAAGTACGTTAACTTTCTTTACCTCGCTTCTCACTACGAGAAGTTGAAG
GGATCTCCAGAAGATAACGAGCAGAAGCAACTTTTCGTTGAGCAGCACAAGCACTACTTGGATGAGATCA
TCGAGCAGATCTCTGAGTTCTCTAAAAGGGTGATCCTCGCTGATGCAAACCTCGATAAGGTGTTGTCTGC
TTACAACAAGCACAGAGATAAGCCTATCAGGGAACAGGCAGAGAACATCATCCATCTCTTCACCCTTACC
AACCTCGGTGCTCCTGCTGCTTTCAAGTACTTCGATACAACCATCGATAGGAAGAGATACACCTCTACCA
AAGAAGTGCTCGATGCTACCCTCATCCATCAGTCTATCACTGGACTCTACGAGACTAGGATCGATCTCTC
ACAGCTCGGTGGTGATTCAAGGGCTGATCCTAAGAAGAAGAGGAAGGTTTGACTCGAGATATGAAGATGA
AGATGAAATATTTGGTGTGTCAAATAAAAAGCTTGTGTGCTTAAGTTTGTGTTTTTTTCTTGGCTTGTTG
TGTTATGAATTTGTGGCTTTTTCTAATATTAAATGAATGTAAGATCACATTATAATGAATAAACAAATGT
TTCTATAATCCATTGTGAATGTTTTGTTGGATCTCTTCTGCAGCATATAACTACTGTATGTGCTATGGTA
TGGACTATGGAATATGATTAAAGATAAGGAGCTCCGGTGACGGACTGGCACTGGCCGTCGTTTTACAACG
TCGTGACTGGGAAAACCCTGGCGTTACCCAACTTAATCGCCTTGCAGCACATCCCCCTTTCGCCAGCTGG
CGTAATAGCGAAGAGGCCCGCACCGATCGCCCTTCCCAACAGTTGCGCAGCCTGAATGGCGAATGCTAGA
GCAGCTTGAGCTTGGATCAGATTGTCGTTTCCCGCCTTCAGTTTAAACTATCAGTGTTTGACAGGATATA
TTGGCGGGTAAACCTAAGAGAAAAGAGCGTTTATTAGAATAATCGGATATTTAAAAGGGCGTGAAAAGGT
TTATCCGTTCGTCCATTTGTATGTGCATGCCAACCACAGGGTTCCCCTCGGGATCAAAGTACTTTGATCC
AACCCCTCCGCTGCTATAGTGCAGTCGGCTTCTGACGTTCAGTGCAGCCGTCTTCTGAAAACGACATGTC
GCACAAGTCCTAAGTTACGCGACAGGCTGCCGCCCTGCCCTTTTCCTGGCGTTTTCTTGTCGCGTGTTTT
AGTCGCATAAAGTAGAATACTTGCGACTAGAACCGGAGACATTACGCCATGAACAAGAGCGCCGCCGCTG
GCCTGCTGGGCTATGCCCGCGTCAGCACCGACGACCAGGACTTGACCAACCAACGGGCCGAACTGCACGC
GGCCGGCTGCACCAAGCTGTTTTCCGAGAAGATCACCGGCACCAGGCGCGACCGCCCGGAGCTGGCCAGG
ATGCTTGACCACCTACGCCCTGGCGACGTTGTGACAGTGACCAGGCTAGACCGCCTGGCCCGCAGCACCC
GCGACCTACTGGACATTGCCGAGCGCATCCAGGAGGCCGGCGCGGGCCTGCGTAGCCTGGCAGAGCCGTG
GGCCGACACCACCACGCCGGCCGGCCGCATGGTGTTGACCGTGTTCGCCGGCATTGCCGAGTTCGAGCGT
TCCCTAATCATCGACCGCACCCGGAGCGGGCGCGAGGCCGCCAAGGCCCGAGGCGTGAAGTTTGGCCCCC
GCCCTACCCTCACCCCGGCACAGATCGCGCACGCCCGCGAGCTGATCGACCAGGAAGGCCGCACCGTGAA
AGAGGCGGCTGCACTGCTTGGCGTGCATCGCTCGACCCTGTACCGCGCACTTGAGCGCAGCGAGGAAGTG
ACGCCCACCGAGGCCAGGCGGCGCGGTGCCTTCCGTGAGGACGCATTGACCGAGGCCGACGCCCTGGCGG
CCGCCGAGAATGAACGCCAAGAGGAACAAGCATGAAACCGCACCAGGACGGCCAGGACGAACCGTTTTTC
ATTACCGAAGAGATCGAGGCGGAGATGATCGCGGCCGGGTACGTGTTCGAGCCGCCCGCGCACGTCTCAA
CCGTGCGGCTGCATGAAATCCTGGCCGGTTTGTCTGATGCCAAGCTGGCGGCCTGGCCGGCCAGCTTGGC
CGCTGAAGAAACCGAGCGCCGCCGTCTAAAAAGGTGATGTGTATTTGAGTAAAACAGCTTGCGTCATGCG
GTCGCTGCGTATATGATGCGATGAGTAAATAAACAAATACGCAAGGGGAACGCATGAAGGTTATCGCTGT
ACTTAACCAGAAAGGCGGGTCAGGCAAGACGACCATCGCAACCCATCTAGCCCGCGCCCTGCAACTCGCC
GGGGCCGATGTTCTGTTAGTCGATTCCGATCCCCAGGGCAGTGCCCGCGATTGGGCGGCCGTGCGGGAAG
ATCAACCGCTAACCGTTGTCGGCATCGACCGCCCGACGATTGACCGCGACGTGAAGGCCATCGGCCGGCG
CGACTTCGTAGTGATCGACGGAGCGCCCCAGGCGGCGGACTTGGCTGTGTCCGCGATCAAGGCAGCCGAC
TTCGTGCTGATTCCGGTGCAGCCAAGCCCTTACGACATATGGGCCACCGCCGACCTGGTGGAGCTGGTTA
AGCAGCGCATTGAGGTCACGGATGGAAGGCTACAAGCGGCCTTTGTCGTGTCGCGGGCGATCAAAGGCAC
GCGCATCGGCGGTGAGGTTGCCGAGGCGCTGGCCGGGTACGAGCTGCCCATTCTTGAGTCCCGTATCACG
CAGCGCGTGAGCTACCCAGGCACTGCCGCCGCCGGCACAACCGTTCTTGAATCAGAACCCGAGGGCGACG
CTGCCCGCGAGGTCCAGGCGCTGGCCGCTGAAATTAAATCAAAACTCATTTGAGTTAATGAGGTAAAGAG
AAAATGAGCAAAAGCACAAACACGCTAAGTGCCGGCCGTCCGAGCGCACGCAGCAGCAAGGCTGCAACGT
TGGCCAGCCTGGCAGACACGCCAGCCATGAAGCGGGTCAACTTTCAGTTGCCGGCGGAGGATCACACCAA
GCTGAAGATGTACGCGGTACGCCAAGGCAAGACCATTACCGAGCTGCTATCTGAATACATCGCGCAGCTA
CCAGAGTAAATGAGCAAATGAATAAATGAGTAGATGAATTTTAGCGGCTAAAGGAGGCGGCATGGAAAAT
CAAGAACAACCAGGCACCGACGCCGTGGAATGCCCCATGTGTGGAGGAACGGGCGGTTGGCCAGGCGTAA
GCGGCTGGGTTGCCTGCCGGCCCTGCAATGGCACTGGAACCCCCAAGCCCGAGGAATCGGCGTGAGCGGT
CGCAAACCATCCGGCCCGGTACAAATCGGCGCGGCGCTGGGTGATGACCTGGTGGAGAAGTTGAAGGCCG
CGCAGGCCGCCCAGCGGCAACGCATCGAGGCAGAAGCACGCCCCGGTGAATCGTGGCAAGCGGCCGCTGA
TCGAATCCGCAAAGAATCCCGGCAACCGCCGGCAGCCGGTGCGCCGTCGATTAGGAAGCCGCCCAAGGGC
GACGAGCAACCAGATTTTTTCGTTCCGATGCTCTATGACGTGGGCACCCGCGATAGTCGCAGCATCATGG
ACGTGGCCGTTTTCCGTCTGTCGAAGCGTGACCGACGAGCTGGCGAGGTGATCCGCTACGAGCTTCCAGA
CGGGCACGTAGAGGTTTCCGCAGGGCCGGCCGGCATGGCCAGTGTGTGGGATTACGACCTGGTACTGATG
GCGGTTTCCCATCTAACCGAATCCATGAACCGATACCGGGAAGGGAAGGGAGACAAGCCCGGCCGCGTGT
TCCGTCCACACGTTGCGGACGTACTCAAGTTCTGCCGGCGAGCCGATGGCGGAAAGCAGAAAGACGACCT
GGTAGAAACCTGCATTCGGTTAAACACCACGCACGTTGCCATGCAGCGTACGAAGAAGGCCAAGAACGGC
CGCCTGGTGACGGTATCCGAGGGTGAAGCCTTGATTAGCCGCTACAAGATCGTAAAGAGCGAAACCGGGC
GGCCGGAGTACATCGAGATCGAGCTAGCTGATTGGATGTACCGCGAGATCACAGAAGGCAAGAACCCGGA
CGTGCTGACGGTTCACCCCGATTACTTTTTGATCGATCCCGGCATCGGCCGTTTTCTCTACCGCCTGGCA
CGCCGCGCCGCAGGCAAGGCAGAAGCCAGATGGTTGTTCAAGACGATCTACGAACGCAGTGGCAGCGCCG
GAGAGTTCAAGAAGTTCTGTTTCACCGTGCGCAAGCTGATCGGGTCAAATGACCTGCCGGAGTACGATTT
GAAGGAGGAGGCGGGGCAGGCTGGCCCGATCCTAGTCATGCGCTACCGCAACCTGATCGAGGGCGAAGCA
TCCGCCGGTTCCTAATGTACGGAGCAGATGCTAGGGCAAATTGCCCTAGCAGGGGAAAAAGGTCGAAAAG
GTCTCTTTCCTGTGGATAGCACGTACATTGGGAACCCAAAGCCGTACATTGGGAACCGGAACCCGTACAT
TGGGAACCCAAAGCCGTACATTGGGAACCGGTCACACATGTAAGTGACTGATATAAAAGAGAAAAAAGGC
GATTTTTCCGCCTAAAACTCTTTAAAACTTATTAAAACTCTTAAAACCCGCCTGGCCTGTGCATAACTGT
CTGGCCAGCGCACAGCCGAAGAGCTGCAAAAAGCGCCTACCCTTCGGTCGCTGCGCTCCCTACGCCCCGC
CGCTTCGCGTCGGCCTATCGCGGCCGCTGGCCGCTCAAAAATGGCTGGCCTACGGCCAGGCAATCTACCA
GGGCGCGGACAAGCCGCGCCGTCGCCACTCGACCGCCGGCGCCCACATCAAGGCACCCTGCCTCGCGCGT
TTCGGTGATGACGGTGAAAACCTCTGACACATGCAGCTCCCGGAGACGGTCACAGCTTGTCTGTAAGCGG
ATGCCGGGAGCAGACAAGCCCGTCAGGGCGCGTCAGCGGGTGTTGGCGGGTGTCGGGGCGCAGCCATGAC
CCAGTCACGTAGCGATAGCGGAGTGTATACTGGCTTAACTATGCGGCATCAGAGCAGATTGTACTGAGAG
TGCACCATATGCGGTGTGAAATACCGCACAGATGCGTAAGGAGAAAATACCGCATCAGGCGCTCTTCCGC
TTCCTCGCTCACTGACTCGCTGCGCTCGGTCGTTCGGCTGCGGCGAGCGGTATCAGCTCACTCAAAGGCG
GTAATACGGTTATCCACAGAATCAGGGGATAACGCAGGAAAGAACATGTGAGCAAAAGGCCAGCAAAAGG
CCAGGAACCGTAAAAAGGCCGCGTTGCTGGCGTTTTTCCATAGGCTCCGCCCCCCTGACGAGCATCACAA
AAATCGACGCTCAAGTCAGAGGTGGCGAAACCCGACAGGACTATAAAGATACCAGGCGTTTCCCCCTGGA
AGCTCCCTCGTGCGCTCTCCTGTTCCGACCCTGCCGCTTACCGGATACCTGTCCGCCTTTCTCCCTTCGG
GAAGCGTGGCGCTTTCTCATAGCTCACGCTGTAGGTATCTCAGTTCGGTGTAGGTCGTTCGCTCCAAGCT
GGGCTGTGTGCACGAACCCCCCGTTCAGCCCGACCGCTGCGCCTTATCCGGTAACTATCGTCTTGAGTCC
AACCCGGTAAGACACGACTTATCGCCACTGGCAGCAGCCACTGGTAACAGGATTAGCAGAGCGAGGTAT
Features (pLannotate 1.2.2; 22 found; start..end, strand, type, name):
    291..1085    -  CDS            KanR: aminoglycoside phosphotransferase; aphA-3; confers resistance to kanamycin
   1510..1534    +  misc_feature   LB T-DNA repeat: left border repeat from nopaline C58 T-DNA
   1612..1786    -  polyA_signal   CaMV poly(A) signal: cauliflower mosaic virus polyadenylation signal
   1843..2635    -  CDS            NeoR/KanR (fragment): aminoglycoside phosphotransferase from Tn5; aph(3')-II (or nptII); confers resistance to neomycin, kanamycin, and G418 (Geneticin®)
   2703..3379    -  promoter       CaMV 35S promoter (enhanced): cauliflower mosaic virus 35S promoter with a duplicated enhancer region
   3469..3557    +  CDS            lacI (fragment): lac repressor; lacI; The lac repressor binds to the lac operator to inhibit transcription in E. coli. This inhibition can be relieved by adding lactose or isopropyl-β-D-thiogalactopyranoside (IPTG).
   3570..3591    +  protein_bind   CAP binding site: CAP binding activates transcription in the presence of cAMP. E. coli catabolite activator protein
   3606..3636    +  promoter       lac promoter: promoter for the E. coli lac operon
   3640..3662    +  protein_bind   lac operator (fragment): The lac repressor binds to the lac operator to inhibit transcription in E. coli. This inhibition can be relieved by adding lactose or isopropyl-β-D-thiogalactopyranoside (IPTG). lac repressor encoded by lacI
   3693..3718    +  misc_feature   MCS (fragment): pUC18/19 multiple cloning site
   4214..4555    +  promoter       CaMV 35S promoter: strong constitutive promoter from cauliflower mosaic virus
   4593..8696    +  CDS            cas9: CAS9_STRP1 - Also known as csn1 From Streptococcus pyogenes serotype M1.
   8740..8988    +  terminator     HSP terminator: efficient transcription terminator from the Arabidopsis thaliana heat shock protein 18.2 gene (Nagaya et al., 2010)
   9009..9163    +  CDS            lacZα (fragment): LacZα fragment of β-galactosidase; lacZ fragment
   9229..9253    +  misc_feature   RB T-DNA repeat: right border repeat from nopaline C58 T-DNA
   9593..9994    +  CDS            Y4CG_SINFN (fragment): Protein inferred from homology: Swiss-Prot protein existence level 3. From Sinorhizobium fredii (strain NBRC 101917 / NGR234).
  10554..11183   +  CDS            pVS1 StaA: stability protein from the Pseudomonas plasmid pVS1 (Heeb et al., 2000)
  11612..12685   +  CDS            pVS1 RepA: replication protein from the Pseudomonas plasmid pVS1 (Heeb et al., 2000)
  12751..12945   +  rep_origin     pVS1 oriV: origin of replication for the Pseudomonas plasmid pVS1 (Heeb et al., 2000)
  13148..13187   +  CDS            rop (fragment): Rop protein, which maintains plasmids at low copy number; rop
  13289..13429   +  misc_feature   bom: basis of mobility region from pBR322
  13615..204     -  rep_origin     ori (across the origin): high-copy-number ColE1/pMB1/pBR322/pUC origin of replication
