[The description below was written by a language model from this plasmid's Addgene catalogue record and pLannotate feature annotations shown in this document.]
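Description:
pAtCas9-H840A_2 is a pCAMBIA-based binary T-DNA vector of about 14 kb for expressing a Cas9 nickase in plants, part of a modular plant genome engineering toolkit. The backbone carries two replication systems. A high-copy ColE1/pMB1-type origin, with the pBR322 bom mobilisation region, supports propagation in E. coli. The pVS1 oriV, together with the RepA replication protein and StaA stability protein, maintains the plasmid in Agrobacterium. Bacterial selection is by kanamycin through an aphA-3 aminoglycoside phosphotransferase gene located outside the T-DNA.

Two plant expression units sit between the nopaline-type left and right border repeats. Next to the left border, an enhanced CaMV 35S promoter with a duplicated enhancer drives nptII (annotated as NeoR/KanR) and is terminated by the CaMV polyadenylation signal, so transformed plant tissue can be selected on kanamycin. The second unit uses a CaMV 35S promoter to drive a synthetic Cas9 coding sequence derived from Streptococcus pyogenes ("AtCas9" in the catalogue entry), followed by the Arabidopsis HSP18.2 terminator. The H840A substitution inactivates the HNH nuclease domain, so the enzyme cuts only one DNA strand instead of making a double-strand break. Remnants of the pUC lac promoter, multiple cloning site and lacZα flank this cassette as leftovers of the pCAMBIA cloning region.

The record describes this as a Cas9-only construct, and no guide RNA cassette is annotated, so guide RNAs would have to be supplied from another source. Such a vector is typically used to deliver the nickase by Agrobacterium-mediated transformation, for example for paired-nick or nick-stimulated editing. The cloning sites used to build it are not recorded.
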