Addgene plasmid #91163: pAtCas9-H840A_2
Purpose: Cas9 only expression, Cas9 Type: AtCas9_H840A (nickase), Plant Selection: 2x35S:npt II
Depositing lab: Daniel Voytas. Depositing organization: University of Minnesota. Publication: A multi-purpose toolkit to enable advanced genome engineering in plants. Cermak T, Curtin SJ, Gil-Humanes J, Cegan R, Kono TJY, Konecna E, Belanto JJ, Starker CG, Mathre JW, Greenstein RL, Voytas DF. Plant Cell. 2017 May 18. pii: tpc.00922.2016. doi: 10.1105/tpc.16.00922. PubMed 28522548.
Backbone
  Vector backbone: pCAMBIA
  Vector type: Plant Expression, CRISPR
  Selectable markers: Kanamycin
Growth in bacteria
  Bacterial resistance: Kanamycin, 50 μg/mL
  Growth temperature: 37°C
  Growth strain: DH5alpha
  Copy number: High Copy
Gene/Insert
  Gene/Insert name: AtCas9_H840A (nickase)
  Species: Synthetic
  Mutation: H840A
  Cloning method: Restriction Enzyme; 5′ cloning site unknown (unknown if destroyed); 3′ cloning site unknown (unknown if destroyed)
  Sequencing primers: 5′ unknown
Terms and licenses: Academic/Nonprofit Terms; Industry Terms: Not Available to Industry
How to cite: pAtCas9-H840A_2 was a gift from Daniel Voytas (Addgene plasmid # 91163 ; http://n2t.net/addgene:91163 ; RRID:Addgene_91163)
